>Addgene plasmid #99232 | pAAV-CAG-Chronos-GFP | addgene full sequence | sequence record 193534 | Addgene NGS Result
CCTGCAGGCAGCTGCGCGCTCGCTCGCTCACTGAGGCCGCCCGGGCGTCGGGCGACCTTTGGTCGCCCGG
CCTCAGTGAGCGAGCGAGCGCGCAGAGAGGGAGTGGCCAACTCCATCACTAGGGGTTCCTGTCGACCCAT
TGACGTCAATAATGACGTATGTTCCCATAGTAACGCCAATAGGGACTTTCCATTGACGTCAATGGGTGGA
GTATTTACGGTAAACTGCCCACTTGGCAGTACATCAAGTGTATCATATGCCAAGTACGCCCCCTATTGAC
GTCAATGACGGTAAATGGCCCGCCTGGCATTATGCCCAGTACATGACCTTATGGGACTTTCCTACTTGGC
AGTACATCTACGTATTAGTCATCGCTATTACCATGGTCGAGGTGAGCCCCACGTTCTGCTTCACTCTCCC
CATCTCCCCCCCCTCCCCACCCCCAATTTTGTATTTATTTATTTTTTAATTATTTTGTGCAGCGATGGGG
GCGGGGGGGGGGGGGGGGCGCGCGCCAGGCGGGGCGGGGCGGGGCGAGGGGCGGGGCGGGGCGAGGCGGA
GAGGTGCGGCGGCAGCCAATCAGAGCGGCGCGCTCCGAAAGTTTCCTTTTATGGCGAGGCGGCGGCGGCG
GCGGCCCTATAAAAAGCGAAGCGCGCGGCGGGCGGGAGTCGCTGCGCGCTGCCTTCGCCCCGTGCCCCGC
TCCGCCGCCGCCTCGCGCCGCCCGCCCCGGCTCTGACTGACCGCGTTACTCCCACAGGTGAGCGGGCGGG
ACGGCCCTTCTCCTCCGGGCTGTAATTAGCGCTTGGTTTAATGACGGCTTGTTTCTTTTCTGTGGCTGCG
TGAAAGCCTTGAGGGGCTCCGGGAGGGCCCTTTGTGCGGGGGGAGCGGCTCGGGGCTGTCCGCGGGGGGA
CGGCTGCCTTCGGGGGGGACGGGGCAGGGCGGGGTTCGGCTTCTGGCGTGTGACCGGCGGCTCTAGAGCC
TCTGCTAACCATGTTCATGCCTTCTTCTTTTTCCTACAGCTCCTGGGCAACGTGCTGGTTATTGTGCTGT
CTCATCATTTTGGCAAAGAATTGAATTCGCCGCCACCATGGAAACAGCCGCCACAATGACCCACGCCTTT
ATCTCAGCCGTGCCTAGCGCCGAAGCCACAATTAGAGGCCTGCTGAGCGCCGCAGCAGTGGTGACACCAG
CAGCAGACGCTCACGGAGAAACCTCTAACGCCACAACAGCCGGAGCCGATCACGGTTGCTTCCCCCACAT
CAACCACGGAACCGAGCTGCAGCACAAGATCGCAGTGGGACTCCAGTGGTTCACCGTGATCGTGGCTATC
GTGCAGCTCATCTTCTACGGTTGGCACAGCTTCAAGGCCACAACCGGCTGGGAGGAGGTCTACGTCTGCG
TGATCGAGCTCGTCAAGTGCTTCATCGAGCTGTTCCACGAGGTCGACAGCCCAGCCACAGTGTACCAGAC
CAACGGAGGAGCCGTGATTTGGCTGCGGTACAGCATGTGGCTCCTGACTTGCCCCGTGATCCTGATCCAC
CTGAGCAACCTGACCGGACTGCACGAAGAGTACAGCAAGCGGACCATGACCATCCTGGTGACCGACATCG
GCAACATCGTGTGGGGGATCACAGCCGCCTTTACAAAGGGCCCCCTGAAGATCCTGTTCTTCATGATCGG
CCTGTTCTACGGCGTGACTTGCTTCTTCCAGATCGCCAAGGTGTATATCGAGAGCTACCACACCCTGCCC
AAAGGCGTCTGCCGGAAGATTTGCAAGATCATGGCCTACGTCTTCTTCTGCTCTTGGCTGATGTTCCCCG
TGATGTTCATCGCCGGACACGAGGGACTGGGCCTGATCACACCTTACACCAGCGGAATCGGCCACCTGAT
CCTGGATCTGATCAGCAAGAACACTTGGGGCTTCCTGGGCCACCACCTGAGAGTGAAGATCCACGAGCAC
ATCCTGATCCACGGCGACATCCGGAAGACAACCACCATCAACGTGGCCGGCGAGAACATGGAGATCGAGA
CCTTCGTCGACGAGGAGGAGGAGGGAGGAGTGGCGGCACCGGTAGTAGCAGTGAGCAAGGGCGAGGAGCT
GTTCACCGGGGTGGTGCCCATCCTGGTCGAGCTGGACGGCGACGTAAACGGCCACAAGTTCAGCGTGTCC
GGCGAGGGCGAGGGCGATGCCACCTACGGCAAGCTGACCCTGAAGTTCATTTGCACCACCGGCAAGCTGC
CCGTGCCCTGGCCCACCCTCGTGACCACCCTGACCTACGGCGTGCAGTGCTTCAGCCGCTACCCCGACCA
CATGAAGCAGCACGACTTCTTCAAGTCCGCCATGCCCGAAGGCTACGTCCAGGAGCGCACCATCTTCTTC
AAGGACGACGGCAACTACAAGACCCGCGCCGAGGTGAAGTTCGAGGGCGACACCCTGGTGAACCGCATCG
AGCTGAAGGGCATCGACTTCAAGGAGGACGGCAACATCCTGGGGCACAAGCTGGAGTACAACTACAACAG
CCACAACGTCTATATCATGGCCGACAAGCAGAAGAACGGCATCAAGGTGAACTTCAAGATCCGCCACAAC
ATCGAGGACGGCAGCGTGCAGCTCGCCGACCACTACCAGCAGAACACCCCCATCGGCGACGGCCCCGTGC
TGCTGCCCGACAACCACTACCTGAGCACCCAGTCCGCCCTGAGCAAAGACCCCAACGAGAAGCGCGATCA
CATGGTCCTGCTGGAGTTCGTGACCGCCGCCGGGATCACTCTCGGCATGGACGAGCTGTACAAGTAATGA
GATATCTCCGGAATCAACCTCTGGATTACAAAATTTGTGAAAGATTGACTGGTATTCTTAACTATGTTGC
TCCTTTTACGCTATGTGGATACGCTGCTTTAATGCCTTTGTATCATGCTATTGCTTCCCGTATGGCTTTC
ATTTTCTCCTCCTTGTATAAATCCTGGTTGCTGTCTCTTTATGAGGAGTTGTGGCCCGTTGTCAGGCAAC
GTGGCGTGGTGTGCACTGTGTTTGCTGACGCAACCCCCACTGGTTGGGGCATTGCCACCACCTGTCAGCT
CCTTTCCGGGACTTTCGCTTTCCCCCTCCCTATTGCCACGGCGGAACTCATCGCCGCCTGCCTTGCCCGC
TGCTGGACAGGGGCTCGGCTGTTGGGCACTGACAATTCCGTGGTGTTGTCGGGGAAGCTGACGTCCTTTC
CATGGCTGCTCGCCTGTGTTGCCACCTGGATTCTGCGCGGGACGTCCTTCTGCTACGTCCCTTCGGCCCT
CAATCCAGCGGACCTTCCTTCCCGCGGCCTGCTGCCGGCTCTGCGGCCTCTTCCGCGTCTTCGCCTTCGC
CCTCAGACGAGTCGGATCTCCCTTTGGGCCGCCTCCCCGCCTGGATCCTGTGCCTTCTAGTTGCCAGCCA
TCTGTTGTTTGCCCCTCCCCCGTGCCTTCCTTGACCCTGGAAGGTGCCACTCCCACTGTCCTTTCCTAAT
AAAATGAGGAAATTGCATCGCATTGTCTGAGTAGGTGTCATTCTATTCTGGGGGGTGGGGTGGGGCAGGA
CAGCAAGGGGGAGGATTGGGAAGACAATAGCAGGCATGCTGGGGATGCGGTGGGCTCTATGGCAGGAACC
CCTAGTGATGGAGTTGGCCACTCCCTCTCTGCGCGCTCGCTCGCTCACTGAGGCCGGGCGACCAAAGGTC
GCCCGACGCCCGGGCTTTGCCCGGGCGGCCTCAGTGAGCGAGCGAGCGCGCAGCTGCCTGCAGGGGCGCC
TGATGCGGTATTTTCTCCTTACGCATCTGTGCGGTATTTCACACCGCATA
[95 nt withheld, positions 3831-3925]
T
[46 nt withheld, positions 3927-3972]
C
[141 nt withheld, positions 3974-4114]
CCTTTGACGTTGGAGTCCACGTTCTTT
[37 nt withheld, positions 4142-4178]
ACTCTATCTCGGGCTATTCTTTTGATTTATAAGGGATTTTGCCGATTTCGGTCTATTGGTTAAAAAATGA
GCTGATTTAACAAAAATTTAACGCGAATTTTAACAAAATATTAACGTTTACAATTTTATGGTGCACTCTC
AGTACAATCTGCTCTGATGCCGCATAGTTAAGCCAGCCCCGACACCCGCCAACACCCGCTGACGCGCCCT
GACGGGCTTGTCTGCTCCCGGCATCCGCTTACAGACAAGCTGTGACCGTCTCCGGGAGCTGCATGTGTCA
GAGGTTTTCACCGTCATCACCGAAACGCGCGAGACGAAAGGGCCTCGTGATACGCCTATTTTTATAGGTT
AATGTCATGATAATAATGGTTTCTTAGACGTCAGGTGGCACTTTTCGGGGAAATGTGCGCGGAACCCCTA
TTTGTTTATTTTTCTAAATACATTCAAATATGTATCCGCTCATGAGACAATAACCCTGATAAATGCTTCA
ATAATATTGAAAAAGGAAGAGTATGAGTATTCAACATTTCCGTGTCGCCCTTATTCCCTTTTTTGCGGCA
TTTTGCCTTCCTGTTTTTGCTCACCCAGAAACGCTGGTGAAAGTAAAAGATGCTGAAGATCAGTTGGGTG
CACGAGTGGGTTACATCGAACTGGATCTCAACAGCGGTAAGATCCTTGAGAGTTTTCGCCCCGAAGAACG
TTTTCCAATGATGAGCACTTTTAAAGTTCTGCTATGTGGCGCGGTATTATCCCGTATTGACGCCGGGCAA
GAGCAACTCGGTCGCCGCATACACTATTCTCAGAATGACTTGGTTGAGTACTCACCAGTCACAGAAAAGC
ATCTTACGGATGGCATGACAGTAAGAGAATTATGCAGTGCTGCCATAACCATGAGTGATAACACTGCGGC
CAACTTACTTCTGACAACGATCGGAGGACCGAAGGAGCTAACCGCTTTTTTGCACAACATGGGGGATCAT
GTAACTCGCCTTGATCGTTGGGAACCGGAGCTGAATGAAGCCATACCAAACGACGAGCGTGACACCACGA
TGCCTGTAGCAATGGCAACAACGTTGCGCAAACTATTAACTGGCGAACTACTTACTCTAGCTTCCCGGCA
ACAATTAATAGACTGGATGGAGGCGGATAAAGTTGCAGGACCACTTCTGCGCTCGGCCCTTCCGGCTGGC
TGGTTTATTGCTGATAAATCTGGAGCCGGTGAGCGTGGGTCTCGCGGTATCATTGCAGCACTGGGGCCAG
ATGGTAAGCCCTCCCGTATCGTAGTTATCTACACGACGGGGAGTCAGGCAACTATGGATGAACGAAATAG
ACAGATCGCTGAGATAGGTGCCTCACTGATTAAGCATTGGTAACTGTCAGACCAAGTTTACTCATATATA
CTTTAGATTGATTTAAAACTTCATTTTTAATTTAAAAGGATCTAGGTGAAGATCCTTTTTGATAATCTCA
TGACCAAAATCCCTTAACGTGAGTTTTCGTTCCACTGAGCGTCAGACCCCGTAGAAAAGATCAAAGGATC
TTCTTGAGATCCTTTTTTTCTGCGCGTAATCTGCTGCTTGCAAACAAAAAAACCACCGCTACCAGCGGTG
GTTTGTTTGCCGGATCAAGAGCTACCAACTCTTTTTCCGAAGGTAACTGGCTTCAGCAGAGCGCAGATAC
CAAATACTGTTCTTCTAGTGTAGCCGTAGTTAGGCCACCACTTCAAGAACTCTGTAGCACCGCCTACATA
CCTCGCTCTGCTAATCCTGTTACCAGTGGCTGCTGCCAGTGGCGATAAGTCGTGTCTTACCGGGTTGGAC
TCAAGACGATAGTTACCGGATAAGGCGCAGCGGTCGGGCTGAACGGGGGGTTCGTGCACACAGCCCAGCT
TGGAGCGAACGACCTACACCGAACTGAGATACCTACAGCGTGAGCTATGAGAAAGCGCCACGCTTCCCGA
AGGGAGAAAGGCGGACAGGTATCCGGTAAGCGGCAGGGTCGGAACAGGAGAGCGCACGAGGGAGCTTCCA
GGGGGAAACGCCTGGTATCTTTATAGTCCTGTCGGGTTTCGCCACCTCTGACTTGAGCGTCGATTTTTGT
GATGCTCGTCAGGGGGGCGGAGCCTATGGAAAAACGCCAGCAACGCGGCCTTTTTACGGTTCCTGGCCTT
TTGCTGGCCTTTTGCTCACATGT
Features (pLannotate 1.2.2; 18 found; start..end, strand, type, name):
     12..39      +  repeat_region  AAV2 ITR (fragment): inverted terminal repeat of adeno-associated virus serotype 2 inverted
     68..95      +  repeat_region  AAV2 ITR (fragment): inverted terminal repeat of adeno-associated virus serotype 2 inverted
    136..385     +  enhancer       CMV enhancer (fragment): human cytomegalovirus immediate early enhancer
    387..664     +  promoter       chicken β-actin promoter: No description available
    665..800     +  intron         hybrid intron (fragment): hybrid between chicken β-actin (CBA) and minute virus of mice (MMV) introns (Gray et al., 2011)
    889..1019    +  intron         chimeric intron (fragment): chimera between introns from chicken β-actin and rabbit β-globin
   1714..1741    +  CDS            CoChR (fragment): high-photocurrent channelrhodopsin from Chloromonas oogama (Shemesh et al., 2017)
   2081..2797    +  CDS            EGFP: the original enhanced GFP (Yang et al., 1996) mammalian codon-optimized
   2812..3400    +  misc_feature   WPRE: woodchuck hepatitis virus posttranscriptional regulatory element
   3408..3632    +  polyA_signal   bGH poly(A) signal: bovine growth hormone polyadenylation signal
   3634..3774    +  repeat_region  AAV2 ITR: inverted terminal repeat of adeno-associated virus serotype 2 inverted
   3779..3830    -  misc_feature   bom (fragment): basis of mobility region from pBR322
   3849..4304    +  rep_origin     f1 ori (sequence partly withheld): f1 bacteriophage origin of replication; arrow indicates direction of (+) strand synthesis
   4305..4354    -  misc_feature   bom (fragment): basis of mobility region from pBR322
   4456..4491    -  CDS            rop (fragment): Rop protein, which maintains plasmids at low copy number; rop
   4586..4690    +  promoter       AmpR promoter: bla
   4691..5551    +  CDS            AmpR: β-lactamase; bla; confers resistance to ampicillin, carbenicillin, and related antibiotics
   5722..6310    +  rep_origin     ori: high-copy-number ColE1/pMB1/pBR322/pUC origin of replication
