[The description below was written by a language model from this plasmid's Addgene catalogue record and pLannotate feature annotations shown in this document.]
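Description:
pAAV-CAG-Chronos-GFP is an adeno-associated virus transfer plasmid of about 6.4 kb for mammalian expression of the channelrhodopsin Chronos fused to GFP. It is propagated in E. coli through a ColE1/pUC-type origin and selected with the β-lactamase (AmpR) gene, which confers ampicillin/carbenicillin resistance. An f1 phage origin and remnants of pBR322 bom and rop sequences are also present in the backbone. The record lists it as low copy, while noting that apparent copy number varies with the bacterial host strain. The use of recombination-deficient strains reflects the usual instability of AAV inverted terminal repeats. The automated annotation finds a full AAV2 ITR downstream of the cassette but only short ITR fragments at the upstream end. This may simply reflect the difficulty of sequencing or annotating these hairpin-forming repeats.

Between the ITRs, which are the signals needed for replication and packaging of the genome into AAV particles, sits a single expression cassette. The CAG promoter is annotated as a CMV enhancer, the chicken β-actin promoter and chimeric intron sequence, and it provides strong, broadly active transcription. It drives the 1.7 kb insert encoding Chronos (also called ChR90), a light-gated cation channel from the green alga Stigeoclonium helveticum, with EGFP fused to its C terminus so that expressing cells can be seen. The annotation tool does not recognise the Chronos coding region itself and gives only a short match to the related opsin CoChR, presumably from conserved sequence. A WPRE follows the fusion to enhance transcript stability and expression, and a bovine growth hormone polyadenylation signal terminates the transcript. The construct is meant for producing recombinant AAV, or for direct transfection, to make cells, typically neurons, optically excitable in optogenetic experiments. The depositor notes that both the plasmid and the virus were tested in vitro.
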