Addgene plasmid #99232: pAAV-CAG-Chronos-GFP
Purpose: AAV-mediated expression of Chronos-GFP under the CAG promoter. Using bGHpA signal.
Depositing lab: Edward Boyden. Depositing organization: Massachusetts Institute of Technology. Publication: Independent optical excitation of distinct neural populations. Klapoetke NC, Murata Y, Kim SS, Pulver SR, Birdsey-Benson A, Cho YK, Morimoto TK, Chuong AS, Carpenter EJ, Tian Z, Wang J, Xie Y, Yan Z, Zhang Y, Chow BY, Surek B, Melkonian M, Jayaraman V, Constantine-Paton M, Wong GK, Boyden ES. Nat Methods. 2014 Mar;11(3):338-46. doi: 10.1038/nmeth.2836. Epub 2014 Feb 9. PubMed 24509633.
Backbone
  Vector backbone: AAV with CAG promter
  Backbone manufacturer: Epoch
  Backbone size w/o insert (bp): 4662
  Total vector size (bp): 6372
  Vector type: Mammalian Expression, AAV
Growth in bacteria
  Bacterial resistance: Ampicillin, 100 μg/mL
  Growth temperature: 30°C
  Growth strain: NEB Stable
  Growth instructions: Can use Stbl3 at 30°C or DH5alpha at 37°C. Carbenicillin is preferred over ampicillin. In DH5alpha this plasmid may act more like a high copy plasmid, although in Stbl3 it may act more like a low copy plasmid.
  Copy number: Low Copy
Gene/Insert
  Gene/Insert name: Chronos-GFP (alt names: Stigeoclonium helveticum channelrhodopsin-GFP; ChR90-GFP)
  Species: Stigeoclonium helveticum
  Insert size (bp): 1710
  GenBank ID: KF992040
  Promoter: CAG
  Tag / fusion protein: GFP (C terminal on insert)
  Cloning method: Restriction Enzyme; 5′ cloning site EcoRI (not destroyed); 3′ cloning site EcoRV (not destroyed)
  Sequencing primers: 5′ gtgaccggcggctctagagc; 3′ cattaaagcagcgtatccac
Terms and licenses: Academic/Nonprofit Terms; Industry Terms: Not Available to Industry
Depositor comments: The plasmid is fully sequenced in the coding sequence regions (fluorophore and important flanking regions). Multiple digestions were done to verify the vector structure. The construct and the virus were both tested in vitro.
How to cite: pAAV-CAG-Chronos-GFP was a gift from Edward Boyden (Addgene plasmid # 99232 ; http://n2t.net/addgene:99232 ; RRID:Addgene_99232)
